Addgene plasmid #17528: pBRIT Pax7 TAP
Depositing lab: Michael Rudnicki. Depositing organization: Ottawa Hospital Research Institute. Publication: Pax7 activates myogenic genes by recruitment of a histone methyltransferase complex. McKinnell IW, Ishibashi J, Le Grand F, Punch VG, Addicks GC, Greenblatt JF, Dilworth FJ, Rudnicki MA. Nat Cell Biol. 2008 Jan . 10(1):77-84. 10.1038/ncb1671 PubMed 18066051.
Backbone
  Vector backbone: pBRIT-LoxP-TAP-puro
  Backbone size w/o insert (bp): 5200
  Vector type: Mammalian Expression, Retroviral, Cre/Lox
  Selectable markers: Puromycin
Growth in bacteria
  Bacterial resistance: Ampicillin, 100 μg/mL
  Growth temperature: 37°C
  Growth strain: DH5alpha
  Copy number: High Copy
Gene/Insert
  Gene/Insert name: Pax7
  Species: M. musculus (mouse)
  Insert size (bp): 1500
  Entrez Gene: Pax7 (a.k.a. Pax-7)
  Tag / fusion protein: TAP (C terminal on backbone)
  Cloning method: Restriction Enzyme; 5′ cloning site BamHI (not destroyed); 3′ cloning site XhoI (not destroyed)
  Sequencing primers: 5′ pBABE5'; 3′ pBABE3'
Terms and licenses: Academic/Nonprofit Terms; Industry Terms: Not Available to Industry
How to cite: pBRIT Pax7 TAP was a gift from Michael Rudnicki (Addgene plasmid # 17528 ; http://n2t.net/addgene:17528 ; RRID:Addgene_17528)
