[The description below was written by a language model from this plasmid's Addgene catalogue record.]
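Description:
pBRIT Pax7 TAP is a retroviral mammalian expression plasmid built on the pBRIT-LoxP-TAP-puro backbone (about 5.2 kb without insert). It is maintained in E. coli as a high-copy plasmid under ampicillin selection, and transduced or transfected mammalian cells are selected with puromycin. The record classifies the vector as Cre/Lox, and the backbone name indicates that loxP sequences are present, but their positions and exactly what Cre recombination would excise or rearrange are not stated. No feature table is provided, so the promoter driving the insert is also not specified. In retroviral vectors of this type expression commonly comes from the viral long terminal repeat, and the use of pBABE sequencing primers suggests a related layout, but this is not confirmed by the record.

The payload is mouse Pax7, an insert of roughly 1.5 kb encoding the paired-box transcription factor, cloned between BamHI and XhoI sites that both remain intact. The coding sequence is fused in frame to a C-terminal tandem affinity purification (TAP) tag supplied by the backbone. A TAP tag allows sequential affinity capture of the tagged protein together with associated partners under mild conditions, though the specific tag modules are not described here. Retroviral delivery with puromycin selection permits the generation of stable cell populations expressing Pax7-TAP. This fits the associated study, which reported that Pax7 activates myogenic genes by recruiting a histone methyltransferase complex. The construct is therefore suited to purifying Pax7-containing protein complexes and to related pull-down or chromatin-binding experiments.
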