>Addgene plasmid #17528 | pBRIT Pax7 TAP | addgene partial sequence | sequence record 23362 | 17528 with pBABE 5'
CTAATTAACCCTCACTAAAGGGAACAAAAGCTGGAGCTCCACCGCGGTGGCGGCCGCTCTAGCCCGGGCG
GATCCGAATTCGCCCTTAGGATCCGCCACCATGGCGGCGCTGCCCGGCGCGGTCCCCAGGATGATGAGAC
CCGGCCCGGGGCAGAACTACCCGCGCACCGGCTTCCCCCTGGAAGTGTCCACCCCTCTTGGCCAAGGCCG
GGTCAATCAGCTTGGTGGGGTCTTCATCAACGGTCGACCCCTGCCGAACCACATCCGTCACAAGATAGTG
GAAATGGCCCACCATGGCATCCGGCCCTGCGTCATCTCCCGTCAGCTCCGTGTTTCTCATGGTTGTGTCT
CCAAGATTCTGTGCCGATATCAGGAGACTGGGTCCATCCGGCCCGGGGCTATCGGAGGCAGCAAGCCCAG
ACAGGTGGCGACTCCGGATGTGGAGAAAAAGATTGAGGAGTATAAGAGAGAGAACCCCGGGATGTTCAGC
TGGGAAATCCGGGACCGGCTGCTGAAGGACAGTCACTGCGACCGAAGCACGGTGCCCTCAGTGAGTTCGA
TTAGCCGAGTGCTCA
